Addgene plasmid #204847: pLIC-His-RGS4
Purpose: Express His tagged-RGS4 in bacterial cells for protein purification
Depositing lab: Mikel Garcia-Marcos. Depositing organization: Boston University Medical Campus. Publication: Fine-tuning GPCR-mediated neuromodulation by biasing signaling through different G protein subunits. Park JC, Luebbers A, Dao M, Semeano A, Nguyen AM, Papakonstantinou MP, Broselid S, Yano H, Martemyanov KA, Garcia-Marcos M. Mol Cell. 2023 Jul 20;83(14):2540-2558.e12. doi: 10.1016/j.molcel.2023.06.006. Epub 2023 Jun 29. PubMed 37390816.
Backbone
  Vector backbone: pLIC-His
  Vector type: Bacterial Expression
Growth in bacteria
  Bacterial resistance: Ampicillin, 100 μg/mL
  Growth temperature: 37°C
  Growth strain: DH5alpha
  Copy number: High Copy
Gene/Insert
  Gene/Insert name: RGS4
  Species: H. sapiens (human)
  Entrez Gene: RGS4 (a.k.a. RGP4, SCZD9)
  Tag / fusion protein: 6xHis (N terminal on backbone)
  Cloning method: Ligation Independent Cloning
Terms and licenses: Academic/Nonprofit Terms; Industry Terms: Not Available to Industry
How to cite: pLIC-His-RGS4 was a gift from Mikel Garcia-Marcos (Addgene plasmid # 204847 ; http://n2t.net/addgene:204847 ; RRID:Addgene_204847)
