[The description below was written by a language model from this plasmid's Addgene catalogue record and pLannotate feature annotations shown in this document.]
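Description:
pLIC-His-RGS4 is a bacterial expression plasmid of about 5.9 kb, built on the pLIC-His backbone, for producing histidine-tagged human RGS4 in E. coli and purifying it by metal-affinity methods. The backbone has a pET-like layout. It is propagated through a ColE1/pMB1-type origin and selected with ampicillin via the β-lactamase gene and its native promoter. The catalogue lists it as high copy, although the annotation also detects the rop gene and the bom mobility region from pBR322, elements usually associated with more moderate copy number. A partial f1 origin and remnants of the tetracycline resistance gene are also present; these fragments are not expected to be functional markers.

The expression cassette consists of a T7 promoter followed directly by a lac operator, the strong T7 gene 10 ribosome binding site, the RGS4 coding sequence, and a T7 terminator. A plasmid-borne lacI gene under its own promoter supplies lac repressor, so transcription stays low until IPTG is added in a host that provides T7 RNA polymerase. RGS4 was inserted by ligation-independent cloning. It is a regulator of G protein signaling that accelerates GTP hydrolysis by Gα subunits, returning them to the inactive GDP-bound state.

The catalogue describes an N-terminal 6xHis tag contributed by the backbone. The feature table does not annotate this tag, but there is an unannotated stretch between the ribosome binding site and the start of RGS4 where it could lie. The table does mark a short His-tag fragment and a fragment of a solubility tag downstream of RGS4; the record does not say whether these are translated, and they may be residual backbone sequence beyond the insert's stop codon.
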