Features (pLannotate 1.2.2; 19 found; start..end, strand, type, name):
     12..242     +  rep_origin     f1 ori (fragment) (sequence partly withheld): f1 bacteriophage origin of replication; arrow indicates direction of (+) strand synthesis
    285..388     +  promoter       AmpR promoter: bla
    389..1249    +  CDS            AmpR: β-lactamase; bla; confers resistance to ampicillin, carbenicillin, and related antibiotics
   1420..2008    +  rep_origin     ori: high-copy-number ColE1/pMB1/pBR322/pUC origin of replication
   2194..2333    -  misc_feature   bom: basis of mobility region from pBR322
   2435..2626    -  CDS            rop: Rop protein, which maintains plasmids at low copy number; rop
   2643..3023    +  CDS            YPB1_ECOLX: Protein predicted: Swiss-Prot protein existence level 4. From Escherichia coli.
   3095..3386    -  CDS            TcR (fragment): tetracycline efflux protein; tet; confers resistance to tetracycline
   3401..3422    -  protein_bind   CAP binding site: CAP binding activates transcription in the presence of cAMP. E. coli catabolite activator protein
   3435..4517    -  CDS            lacI: lac repressor; lacI; The lac repressor binds to the lac operator to inhibit transcription in E. coli. This inhibition can be relieved by adding lactose or isopropyl-β-D-thiogalactopyranoside (IPTG).
   4518..4595    -  promoter       lacI promoter: lacI
   4603..4882    -  CDS            TcR (fragment): tetracycline efflux protein; tet; confers resistance to tetracycline
   4908..4926    +  promoter       T7 promoter: promoter for bacteriophage T7 RNA polymerase
   4927..4951    +  protein_bind   lac operator: The lac repressor binds to the lac operator to inhibit transcription in E. coli. This inhibition can be relieved by adding lactose or isopropyl-β-D-thiogalactopyranoside (IPTG). lac repressor encoded by lacI
   4966..4988    +  RBS            RBS: efficient ribosome binding site from bacteriophage T7 gene 10 (Olins and Rangwala, 1989)
   5068..5682    +  CDS            RGS4: RGS4_HUMAN - Experimental evidence at protein level: Swiss-Prot protein existence level 1. Inhibits signal transduction by increasing the GTPase activity of G protein alpha subunits thereby driving them into their inactive GDP-bound form. Activity on G(z)-alpha is inhibited by phosphorylation of the G-protein. Activity on G(z)-alpha and G(i)- alpha-1 is inhibited by palmitoylation of the G-protein. From Homo sapiens (Human).
   5754..5771    +  CDS            9xHis (fragment): 9xHis affinity tag
   5781..5830    +  CDS            SET1 (fragment): solubility-enhancement tag derived from T7 phage gene 10B
   5838..5885    +  terminator     T7 terminator: transcription terminator for bacteriophage T7 RNA polymerase
>Addgene plasmid #204847 | pLIC-His-RGS4 | addgene full sequence | sequence record 407823 | Addgene NGS Result
TGGCGAATGGG
[124 nt withheld, positions 12-135]
C
[91 nt withheld, positions 137-227]
AGGGTGATGGTTCACATTAACGCTTACAATTTAGGTGGCACTTTTCGGGGAAATGTGCGCGGAACCCCTA
TTTGTTTATTTTTCTAAATACATTCAAATATGTATCCGCTCATGAGACAATAACCCTGATAAATGCTTCA
ATAATTTGAAAAAGGAAGAGTATGAGTATTCAACATTTCCGTGTCGCCCTTATTCCCTTTTTTGCGGCAT
TTTGCCTTCCTGTTTTTGCTCACCCAGAAACGCTGGTGAAAGTAAAAGATGCTGAAGATCAGTTGGGTGC
ACGAGTGGGTTACATCGAACTGGATCTCAACAGCGGTAAGATCCTTGAGAGTTTTCGCCCCGAAGAACGT
TTTCCAATGATGAGCACTTTTAAAGTTCTGCTATGTGGCGCGGTATTATCCCGTATTGACGCCGGGCAAG
AGCAACTCGGTCGCCGCATACACTATTCTCAGAATGACTTGGTTGAGTACTCACCAGTCACAGAAAAGCA
TCTTACGGATGGCATGACAGTAAGAGAATTATGCAGTGCTGCCATAACCATGAGTGATAACACTGCGGCC
AACTTACTTCTGACAACGATCGGAGGACCGAAGGAGCTAACCGCTTTTTTGCACAACATGGGGGATCATG
TAACTCGCCTTGATCGTTGGGAACCGGAGCTGAATGAAGCCATACCAAACGACGAGCGTGACACCACGAT
GCCTGCAGCAATGGCAACAACGTTGCGCAAACTATTAACTGGCGAACTACTTACTCTAGCTTCCCGGCAA
CAATTAATAGACTGGATGGAGGCGGATAAAGTTGCAGGACCACTTCTGCGCTCGGCCCTTCCGGCTGGCT
GGTTTATTGCTGATAAATCTGGAGCCGGTGAGCGTGGGTCTCGCGGTATCATTGCAGCACTGGGGCCAGA
TGGTAAGCCCTCCCGTATCGTAGTTATCTACACGACGGGGAGTCAGGCAACTATGGATGAACGAAATAGA
CAGATCGCTGAGATAGGTGCCTCACTGATTAAGCATTGGTAACTGTCAGACCAAGTTTACTCATATATAC
TTTAGATTGATTTAAAACTTCATTTTTAATTTAAAAGGATCTAGGTGAAGATCCTTTTTGATAATCTCAT
GACCAAAATCCCTTAACGTGAGTTTTCGTTCCACTGAGCGTCAGACCCCGTAGAAAAGATCAAAGGATCT
TCTTGAGATCCTTTTTTTCTGCGCGTAATCTGCTGCTTGCAAACAAAAAAACCACCGCTACCAGCGGTGG
TTTGTTTGCCGGATCAAGAGCTACCAACTCTTTTTCCGAAGGTAACTGGCTTCAGCAGAGCGCAGATACC
AAATACTGTCCTTCTAGTGTAGCCGTAGTTAGGCCACCACTTCAAGAACTCTGTAGCACCGCCTACATAC
CTCGCTCTGCTAATCCTGTTACCAGTGGCTGCTGCCAGTGGCGATAAGTCGTGTCTTACCGGGTTGGACT
CAAGACGATAGTTACCGGATAAGGCGCAGCGGTCGGGCTGAACGGGGGGTTCGTGCACACAGCCCAGCTT
GGAGCGAACGACCTACACCGAACTGAGATACCTACAGCGTGAGCTATGAGAAAGCGCCACGCTTCCCGAA
GGGAGAAAGGCGGACAGGTATCCGGTAAGCGGCAGGGTCGGAACAGGAGAGCGCACGAGGGAGCTTCCAG
GGGGAAACGCCTGGTATCTTTATAGTCCTGTCGGGTTTCGCCACCTCTGACTTGAGCGTCGATTTTTGTG
ATGCTCGTCAGGGGGGCGGAGCCTATGGAAAAACGCCAGCAACGCGGCCTTTTTACGGTTCCTGGCCTTT
TGCTGGCCTTTTGCTCACATGTTCTTTCCTGCGTTATCCCCTGATTCTGTGGATAACCGTATTACCGCCT
TTGAGTGAGCTGATACCGCTCGCCGCAGCCGAACGACCGAGCGCAGCGAGTCAGTGAGCGAGGAAGCGGA
AGAGCGCCTGATGCGGTATTTTCTCCTTACGCATCTGTGCGGTATTTCACACCGCAATGGTGCACTCTCA
GTACAATCTGCTCTGATGCCGCATAGTTAAGCCAGTATACACTCCGCTATCGCTACGTGACTGGGTCATG
GCTGCGCCCCGACACCCGCCAACACCCGCTGACGCGCCCTGACGGGCTTGTCTGCTCCCGGCATCCGCTT
ACAGACAAGCTGTGACCGTCTCCGGGAGCTGCATGTGTCAGAGGTTTTCACCGTCATCACCGAAACGCGC
GAGGCAGCTGCGGTAAAGCTCATCAGCGTGGTCGTGAAGCGATTCACAGATGTCTGCCTGTTCATCCGCG
TCCAGCTCGTTGAGTTTCTCCAGAAGCGTTAATGTCTGGCTTCTGATAAAGCGGGCCATGTTAAGGGCGG
TTTTTTCCTGTTTGGTCACTGATGCCTCCGTGTAAGGGGGATTTCTGTTCATGGGGGTAATGATACCGAT
GAAACGAGAGAGGATGCTCACGATACGGGTTACTGATGATGAACATGCCCGGTTACTGGAACGTTGTGAG
GGTAAACAACTGGCGGTATGGATGCGGCGGGACCAGAGAAAAATCACTCAGGGTCAATGCCAGCGCTTCG
TTAATACAGATGTAGGTGTTCCACAGGGTAGCCAGCAGCATCCTGCGATGCAGATCCGGAACATAATGGT
GCAGGGCGCTGACTTCCGCGTTTCCAGACTTTACGAAACACGGAAACCGAAGACCATTCATGTTGTTGCT
CAGGTCGCAGACGTTTTGCAGCAGCAGTCGCTTCACGTTCGCTCGCGTATCGGTGATTCATTCTGCTAAC
CAGTAAGGCAACCCCGCCAGCCTAGCCGGGTCCTCAACGACAGGAGCACGATCATGCGCACCCGTGGGGC
CGCCATGCCGGCGATAATGGCCTGCTTCTCGCCGAAACGTTTGGTGGCGGGACCAGTGACGAAGGCTTGA
GCGAGGGCGTGCAAGATTCCGAATACCGCAAGCGACAGGCCGATCATCGTCGCGCTCCAGCGAAAGCGGT
CCTCGCCGAAAATGACCCAGAGCGCTGCCGGCACCTGTCCTACGAGTTGCATGATAAAGAAGACAGTCAT
AAGTGCGGCGACGATAGTCATGCCCCGCGCCCACCGGAAGGAGCTGACTGGGTTGAAGGCTCTCAAGGGC
ATCGGTCGAGATCCCGGTGCCTAATGAGTGAGCTAACTTACATTAATTGCGTTGCGCTCACTGCCCGCTT
TCCAGTCGGGAAACCTGTCGTGCCAGCTGCATTAATGAATCGGCCAACGCGCGGGGAGAGGCGGTTTGCG
TATTGGGCGCCAGGGTGGTTTTTCTTTTCACCAGTGAGACGGGCAACAGCTGATTGCCCTTCACCGCCTG
GCCCTGAGAGAGTTGCAGCAAGCGGTCCACGCTGGTTTGCCCCAGCAGGCGAAAATCCTGTTTGATGGTG
GTTAACGGCGGGATATAACATGAGCTGTCTTCGGTATCGTCGTATCCCACTACCGAGATATCCGCACCAA
CGCGCAGCCCGGACTCGGTAATGGCGCGCATTGCGCCCAGCGCCATCTGATCGTTGGCAACCAGCATCGC
AGTGGGAACGATGCCCTCATTCAGCATTTGCATGGTTTGTTGAAAACCGGACATGGCACTCCAGTCGCCT
TCCCGTTCCGCTATCGGCTGAATTTGATTGCGAGTGAGATATTTATGCCAGCCAGCCAGACGCAGACGCG
CCGAGACAGAACTTAATGGGCCCGCTAACAGCGCGATTTGCTGGTGACCCAATGCGACCAGATGCTCCAC
GCCCAGTCGCGTACCGTCTTCATGGGAGAAAATAATACTGTTGATGGGTGTCTGGTCAGAGACATCAAGA
AATAACGCCGGAACATTAGTGCAGGCAGCTTCCACAGCAATGGCATCCTGGTCATCCAGCGGATAGTTAA
TGATCAGCCCACTGACGCGTTGCGCGAGAAGATTGTGCACCGCCGCTTTACAGGCTTCGACGCCGCTTCG
TTCTACCATCGACACCACCACGCTGGCACCCAGTTGATCGGCGCGAGATTTAATCGCCGCGACAATTTGC
GACGGCGCGTGCAGGGCCAGACTGGAGGTGGCAACGCCAATCAGCAACGACTGTTTGCCCGCCAGTTGTT
GTGCCACGCGGTTGGGAATGTAATTCAGCTCCGCCATCGCCGCTTCCACTTTTTCCCGCGTTTTCGCAGA
AACGTGGCTGGCCTGGTTCACCACGCGGGAAACGGTCTGATAAGAGACACCGGCATACTCTGCGACATCG
TATAACGTTACTGGTTTCACATTCACCACCCTGAATTGACTCTCTTCCGGGCGCTATCATGCCATACCGC
GAAAGGTTTTGCGCCATTCGATGGTGTCCGGGATCTCGACGCTCTCCCTTATGCGACTCCTGCATTAGGA
AGCAGCCCAGTAGTAGGTTGAGGCCGTTGAGCACCGCCGCCGCAAGGAATGGTGCATGCAAGGAGATGGC
GCCCAACAGTCCCCCGGCCACGGGGCCTGCCACCATACCCACGCCGAAACAAGCGCTCATGAGCCCGAAG
TGGCGAGCCCGATCTTCCCCATCGGTGATGTCGGCGATATAGGCGCCAGCAACCGCACCTGTGGCGCCGG
TGATGCCGGCCACGATGCGTCCGGCGTAGAGGATCGAGATCGATCTCGATCCCGCGAAATTAATACGACT
CACTATAGGGGAATTGTGAGCGGATAACAATTCCCCTCTAGAAATAATTTTGTTTAACTTTAAGAAGGAG
ATATACATATGCACCATCATCATCATCATTCTTCTGGTGTAGATCTGGGTACCGAGAACCTGTACTTCCA
ATCCAATGCGATGTGCAAAGGGCTTGCAGGTCTGCCGGCTTCTTGCTTGAGGAGTGCAAAAGATATGAAA
CATCGGCTAGGTTTCCTGCTGCAAAAATCTGATTCCTGTGAACACAATTCTTCCCACAACAAGAAGGACA
AAGTGGTTATTTGCCAGAGAGTGAGCCAAGAGGAAGTCAAGAAATGGGCTGAATCACTGGAAAACCTGAT
TAGTCATGAATGTGGGCTGGCAGCTTTCAAAGCTTTCTTGAAGTCTGAATATAGTGAGGAGAATATTGAC
TTCTGGATCAGCTGTGAAGAGTACAAGAAAATCAAATCACCATCTAAACTAAGTCCCAAGGCCAAAAAGA
TCTATAATGAATTCATCTCAGTCCAGGCAACCAAAGAGGTGAACCTGGATTCTTGCACCAGGGAAGAGAC
AAGCCGGAACATGCTAGAGCCTACAATAACCTGCTTTGATGAGGCCCAGAAGAAGATTTTCAACCTGATG
GAGAAGGATTCCTACCGCCGCTTCCTCAAGTCTCGATTCTATCTTGATTTGGTCAACCCGTCCAGCTGTG
GGGCAGAAAAGCAGAAAGGAGCCAAGAGTTCAGCAGACTGTGCTTCCCTGGTCCCTCAGTGTGCCTAATA
GCGCATTGGAAGTGGATAACGGATCCGAATTCGAGCTCCGTCGACAAGCTTGCGGCCGCACTCGAGCACC
ACCACCACCACCACTGAGATCCGGCTGCTAACAAAGCCCGAAAGGAAGCTGAGTTGGCTGCTGCCACCGC
TGAGCAATAACTAGCATAACCCCTTGGGGCCTCTAAACGGGTCTTGAGGGGTTTTTTGCTGAAAGGAGGA
ACTATATCCGGAT
